>Addgene plasmid #91549 | pHH0103_FRK-1/1 | addgene full sequence | sequence record 192609 | Addgene NGS Result
AAAAATAGGCGTATCACGAGGCCCTTTCGTCTTCAAGAATTCCCGACACCATCGAATGGTGCAAAACCTT
TCGCGGTATGGCATGATAGCGCCCGGAAGAGAGTCAATTCAGGGTGGTGAATGTGAAACCAGTAACGTTA
TACGATGTCGCAGAGTATGCCGGTGTCTCTTATCAGACCGTTTCCCGCGTGGTGAACCAGGCCAGCCACG
TTTCTGCGAAAACGCGGGAAAAAGTGGAAGCGGCGATGGCGGAGCTGAATTACATTCCCAACCGCGTGGC
ACAACAACTGGCGGGCAAACAGTCGTTGCTGATTGGCGTTGCCACCTCCAGTCTGGCCCTGCACGCGCCG
TCGCAAATTGTCGCGGCGATTAAATCTCGCGCCGATCAACTGGGTGCCAGCGTGGTGGTGTCGATGGTAG
AACGAAGCGGCGTCGAAGCCTGTAAAGCGGCGGTGCACAATCTTCTCGCGCAACGCGTCAGTGGGCTGAT
CATTAACTATCCGCTGGATGACCAGGATGCCATTGCTGTGGAAGCTGCCTGCACTAATGTTCCGGCGTTA
TTTCTTGATGTCTCTGACCAGACACCCATCAACAGTATTATTTTCTCCCATGAAGACGGTACGCGACTGG
GCGTGGAGCATCTGGTCGCATTGGGTCACCAGCAAATCGCGCTGTTAGCGGGCCCATTAAGTTCTGTCTC
GGCGCGTCTGCGTCTGGCTGGCTGGCATAAATATCTCACTCGCAATCAAATTCAGCCGATAGCGGAACGG
GAAGGCGACTGGAGTGCCATGTCCGGTTTTCAACAAACCATGCAAATGCTGAATGAGGGCATCGTTCCCA
CTGCGATGCTGGTTGCCAACGATCAGATGGCGCTGGGCGCAATGCGCGCCATTACCGAGTCCGGGCTGCG
CGTTGGTGCGGATATCTCGGTAGTGGGATACGACGATACCGAAGACAGCTCATGTTATATCCCGCCGTTA
ACCACCATCAAACAGGATTTTCGCCTGCTGGGGCAAACCAGCGTGGACCGCTTGCTGCAACTCTCTCAGG
GCCAGGCGGTGAAGGGCAATCAGCTGTTGCCCGTCTCACTGGTGAAAAGAAAAACCACCCTGGCGCCCAA
TACGCAAACCGCCTCTCCCCGCGCGTTGGCCGATTCATTAATGCAGCTGGCACGACAGGTTTCCCGACTG
GAAAGCGGGCAGTGAGCGCAACGCAATTAATGTAAGTTAGCTCACTCATTAGGCACAATTCTCATGTTTG
ACAGCTTATCATCGACTGCACGGTGCACCAATGCTTCTGGCGTCAGGCAGCCATCGGAAGCTGTGGTATG
GCTGTGCAGGTCGTAAATCACTGCATAATTCGTGTCGCTCAAGGCGCACTCCCGTTCTGGATAATGTTTT
TTGCGCCGACATCATAACGGTTCTGGCAAATATTCTGAAATGAGCTGTTGACAATTAATCATCGGCTCGT
ATAATGTGTGGAATTGTGAGCGGATAACAATTTCACACAGGAAACAGCCAGTCCGTTTAGGTGTTTTCAC
GAGCACTTCACCAACAAGGACCATAGATTATGAAAATCGAAGAACACCATCACCATCACCATTCCAGCGG
TAAGCTTATGTCCCCTATACTAGGTTATTGGAAAATTAAGGGCCTTGTGCAACCCACTCGACTTCTTTTG
GAATATCTTGAAGAAAAATATGAAGAGCATTTGTATGAGCGCGATGAAGGTGATAAATGGCGAAACAAAA
AGTTTGAATTGGGTTTGGAGTTTCCCAATCTTCCTTATTATATTGATGGTGATGTTAAATTAACACAGTC
TATGGCCATCATACGTTATATAGCTGACAAGCACAACATGTTGGGTGGTTGTCCAAAAGAGCGTGCAGAG
ATTTCAATGCTTGAAGGAGCGGTTTTGGATATTAGATACGGTGTTTCGAGAATTGCATATAGTAAAGACT
TTGAAACTCTCAAAGTTGATTTTCTTAGCAAGCTACCTGAAATGCTGAAAATGTTCGAAGATCGTTTATG
TCATAAAACATATTTAAATGGTGATCATGTAACCCATCCTGACTTCATGTTGTATGACGCTCTTGATGTT
GTTTTATACATGGACCCAATGTGCCTGGATGCGTTCCCAAAATTAGTTTGTTTTAAAAAACGTATTGAAG
CTATCCCACAAATTGATAAGTACTTGAAATCCAGCAAGTATATAGCATGGCCTTTGCAGGGCTGGCAAGC
CACGTTTGGTGGTGGCGACCATCCTCCAAAATCGGATCTGGAAGTTCTGTTCCAGGGGCCCCTGTCCAGC
GGTCTGGTTCCGCGTGGTTCCGGTACCGCGGCCCAGCCGGCCCATTACTTTGTCGCCCTGTTTGATTATC
AAGCACGTACCGCCGAAGATTTGTCTTTTCGTGCCGGTGATAAACTGCAAGTTCTGGATACCCTGCATGA
AGGCTGGTGGTTTGCACGTCATCTGGAAAAACGTCGTGATGGTTCCTCTCAACAGCTGCAAGGTTACATT
CCATCCAACTATGTCGCAGAAGATCGTGCGGCCGCATA
[142 nt withheld, positions 2559-2700]
C
[98 nt withheld, positions 2702-2799]
AGTTTGTACTGGTGACGAAACTCAGTGTCTAGCTAGAGTGGC
[149 nt withheld, positions 2842-2990]
T
[41 nt withheld, positions 2992-3032]
T
[62 nt withheld, positions 3034-3095]
A
[35 nt withheld, positions 3097-3131]
CCTCCCTCAATCGGTTGAATGTCGCCCTTTTGTCTTTGGCGCTGGTAAACCATATGAA
[86 nt withheld, positions 3190-3275]
T
[54 nt withheld, positions 3277-3330]
CTAGCGCCGCCCTATACCTTGTCTGCCTCCCCGCGTTGCGTCGCGGTGCATGGAGCCGGGCCACCTCGAC
CTGAATGGAAGCCGGCGGCACCTCGCTAACGGATTCACCACTCCAAGAATTGGAGCCAATCAATTCTTGC
GGAGAACTGTGAATGCGCAAACCAACCCTTGGCAGAACATATCCATCGCGTCCGCCATCTCCAGCAGCCG
CACGCGGCGCATCTCGGGCAGCGTTGGGTCCTGGCCACGGGTGCGCATGATCGTGCTCCTGTCGTTGAGG
ACCCGGCTAGGCTGGCGGGGTTGCCTTACTGGTTAGCAGAATGAATCACCGATACGCGAGCGAACGTGAA
GCGACTGCTGCTGCAAAACGTCTGCGACCTGAGCAACAACATGAATGGTCTTCGGTTTCCGTGTTTCGTA
AAGTCTGGAAACGCGGAAGTCAGCGCCCTGCACCATTATGTTCCGGATCTGCATCGCAGGATGCTGCTGG
CTACCCTGTGGAACACCTACATCTGTATTAACGAAGCGCTGGCATTGACCCTGAGTGATTTTTCTCTGGT
CCCGCCGCATCCATACCGCCAGTTGTTTACCCTCACAACGTTCCAGTAACCGGGCATGTTCATCATCAGT
AACCCGTATCGTGAGCATCCTCTCTCGTTTCATCGGTATCATTACCCCCATGAACAGAAATCCCCCTTAC
ACGGAGGCATCAGTGACCAAACAGGAAAAAACCGCCCTTAACATGGCCCGCTTTATCAGAAGCCAGACAT
TAACGCTTCTGGAGAAACTCAACGAGCTGGACGCGGATGAACAGGCAGACATCTGTGAATCGCTTCACGA
CCACGCTGATGAGCTTTACCGCAGGATCCGCGAAATTGTAAGCGTTAATATTTTGTTAAAATTCGCGTTA
AATTTTTGTTAAATCAGCTCATTTTTTAACCAATAGGCCGAAATCGGCAAAATCCCTTATAAATCAAAAG
AATAGACCGAGATAGGGT
[37 nt withheld, positions 4329-4365]
AAAGAACGTGGACTCCAACGTCAAAGG
[49 nt withheld, positions 4393-4441]
T
[91 nt withheld, positions 4443-4533]
G
[124 nt withheld, positions 4535-4658]
CGCGGATCCTGCCTCGCGCGTTTCGGTGATGACGGTGAAAACCTCTGACACATGCAGCTCCCGGAGACGG
TCACAGCTTGTCTGTAAGCGGATGCCGGGAGCAGACAAGCCCGTCAGGGCGCGTCAGCGGGTGTTGGCGG
GTGTCGGGGCGCAGCCATGACCCAGTCACGTAGCGATAGCGGAGTGTATACTGGCTTAACTATGCGGCAT
CAGAGCAGATTGTACTGAGAGTGCACCATATGCGGTGTGAAATACCGCACAGATGCGTAAGGAGAAAATA
CCGCATCAGGCGCTCTTCCGCTTCCTCGCTCACTGACTCGCTGCGCTCGGTCGTTCGGCTGCGGCGAGCG
GTATCAGCTCACTCAAAGGCGGTAATACGGTTATCCACAGAATCAGGGGATAACGCAGGAAAGAACATGT
GAGCAAAAGGCCAGCAAAAGGCCAGGAACCGTAAAAAGGCCGCGTTGCTGGCGTTTTTCCATAGGCTCCG
CCCCCCTGACGAGCATCACAAAAATCGACGCTCAAGTCAGAGGTGGCGAAACCCGACAGGACTATAAAGA
TACCAGGGTTTCCCCCTGGAAGCTCCCTCGTGCGCTCTCCTGTTCCGACCCTGCCGCTTACCGGATACCT
GTCCGCCTTTCTCCCTTCGGGAAGCGTGGCGCTTTCTCATAGCTCACGCTGTAGGTATCTCAGTTCGGTG
TAGGTCGTTCGCTCCAAGCTGGGCTGTGTGCACGAACCCCCCGTTCAGCCCGACCGCTGCGCCTTATCCG
GTAACTATCGTCTTGAGTCCAACCCGGTAAGACACGACTTATCGCCACTGGCAGCAGCCACTGGTAACAG
GATTAGCAGAGCGAGGTATGTAGGCGGTGCTACAGAGTTCTTGAAGTGGTGGCCTAACTACGGCTACACT
AGAAGGACAGTATTTGGTATCTGCGCTCTGCTGAAGCCAGTTACCTTCGGAAAAAGAGTTGGTAGCTCTT
GATCCGGCAAACAAACCACCGCTGGTAGCGGTGGTTTTTTTGTTTGCAAGCAGCAGATTACGCGCAGAAA
AAAAGGATCTCAAGAAGATCCTTTGATCTTTTCTACGGGGTCTGACGCTCAGTGGAACGAAAACTCACGT
TAAGGGATTTTGGTCATGAGATTATCAAAAAGGATCTTCACCTAGATCCTTTTAAATTAAAAATGAAGTT
TTAAATCAATCTAAAGTATATATGAGTAAACTTGGTCTGACAGTTACCAATGCTTAATCAGTGAGGCACC
TATCTCAGCGATCTGTCTATTTCGTTCATCCATAGTTGCCTGACTCCCCGTCGTGTAGATAACTACGATA
CGGGAGGGCTTACCATCTGGCCCCAGTGCTGCAATGATACCGCGAGACCCACGCTCACCGGCTCCAGATT
TATCAGCAATAAACCAGCCAGCCGGAAGGGCCGAGCGCAGAAGTGGTCCTGCAACTTTATCCGCCTCCAT
CCAGTCTATTAATTGTTGCCGGGAAGCTAGAGTAAGTAGTTCGCCAGTTAATAGTTTGCGCAACGTTGTT
GCCATTGCTGCAGGCATCGTGGTGTCACGCTCGTCGTTTGGTATGGCTTCATTCAGCTCCGGTTCCCAAC
GATCAAGGCGAGTTACATGATCCCCCATGTTGTGCAAAAAAGCGGTTAGCTCCTTCGGTCCTCCGATCGT
TGTCAGAAGTAAGTTGGCCGCAGTGTTATCACTCATGGTTATGGCAGCACTGCATAATTCTCTTACTGTC
ATGCCATCCGTAAGATGCTTTTCTGTGACTGGTGAGTACTCAACCAAGTCATTCTGAGAATAGTGTATGC
GGCGACCGAGTTGCTCTTGCCCGGCGTCAACACGGGATAATACCGCGCCACATAGCAGAACTTTAAAAGT
GCTCATCATTGGAAAACGTTCTTCGGGGCGAAAACTCTCAAGGATCTTACCGCTGTTGAGATCCAGTTCG
ATGTAACCCACTCGTGCACCCAACTGATCTTCAGCATCTTTTACTTTCACCAGCGTTTCTGGGTGAGCAA
AAACAGGAAGGCAAAATGCCGCAAAAAAGGGAATAAGGGCGACACGGAAATGTTGAATACTCATACTCTT
CCTTTTTCAATATTATTGAAGCATTTATCAGGGTTATTGTCTCATGAGCGGATACATATTTGAATGTATT
TAGAAAAATAAACAAATAGGGGTTCCGCGCACATTTCCCCGAAAAGTGCCACCTGACGTCTAAGAAACCA
TTATTATCATGACATTAACCTAT
Features (pLannotate 1.2.2; 21 found; start..end, strand, type, name):
     45..122     +  promoter       lacIq promoter: lacI (mutant); In the lacIq allele, a single base change in the promoter boosts expression of the lacI gene about 10-fold.
    123..1205    +  CDS            lacI: lac repressor; lacI; The lac repressor binds to the lac operator to inhibit transcription in E. coli. This inhibition can be relieved by adding lactose or isopropyl-β-D-thiogalactopyranoside (IPTG).
   1218..1239    +  protein_bind   CAP binding site: CAP binding activates transcription in the presence of cAMP. E. coli catabolite activator protein
   1258..1275    +  promoter       tet promoter (fragment): E. coli promoter for tetracycline efflux protein gene
   1448..1476    +  promoter       tac promoter: strong E. coli promoter; hybrid between the trp and lac UV5 promoters
   1484..1500    +  protein_bind   lac operator: The lac repressor binds to the lac operator to inhibit transcription in E. coli. This inhibition can be relieved by adding lactose or isopropyl-β-D-thiogalactopyranoside (IPTG). lac repressor encoded by lacI
   1585..1602    +  CDS            6xHis: 6xHis affinity tag
   1618..2271    +  CDS            GST26_SCHJA: Experimental evidence at protein level: Swiss-Prot protein existence level 1. GST isoenzymes appear to play a central role in the parasite detoxification system. Other functions are also suspected including a role in increasing the solubility of haematin in the parasite gut. From Schistosoma japonicum (Blood fluke).
   2353..2550    +  CDS            FRK (fragment): FRK_HUMAN - Also known as PTK5, RAK. Experimental evidence at protein level: Swiss-Prot protein existence level 1. Non-receptor tyrosine-protein kinase that negatively regulates cell proliferation. Positively regulates PTEN protein stability through phosphorylation of PTEN on 'Tyr-336', which in turn prevents its ubiquitination and degradation, possibly by reducing its binding to NEDD4. May function as a tumor suppressor. From Homo sapiens (Human).
   2563..2610    +  terminator     fd terminator (sequence withheld): central terminator from bacteriophage fd (Otsuka and Kunisawa, 1982)
   2615..2827    +  CDS            M13 gene III (fragment) (sequence partly withheld): pIII; III; minor coat protein
   2842..3312    +  CDS            M13 gene III (fragment) (sequence partly withheld): pIII; III; minor coat protein
   3334..3404    +  CDS            TcR (fragment): tetracycline efflux protein; tet; confers resistance to tetracycline
   3646..4026    -  CDS            YPB1_ECOLX: Protein predicted: Swiss-Prot protein existence level 4. From Escherichia coli.
   4043..4194    +  CDS            rop (fragment): Rop protein, which maintains plasmids at low copy number; rop
   4230..4658    -  rep_origin     f1 ori (sequence partly withheld): f1 bacteriophage origin of replication; arrow indicates direction of (+) strand synthesis
   4667..4706    +  CDS            rop (fragment): Rop protein, which maintains plasmids at low copy number; rop
   4808..4948    +  misc_feature   bom: basis of mobility region from pBR322
   5134..5721    -  rep_origin     ori: high-copy-number ColE1/pMB1/pBR322/pUC origin of replication
   5892..6752    -  CDS            AmpR: β-lactamase; bla; confers resistance to ampicillin, carbenicillin, and related antibiotics
   6753..6857    -  promoter       AmpR promoter: bla
