[The description below was written by a language model from this plasmid's Addgene catalogue record and pLannotate feature annotations shown in this document.]
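Description:
pHH0103_FRK-1/1 is a 6.9 kb bacterial expression plasmid built on the pHH0103 backbone for producing and purifying the single SH3 domain of the human non-receptor tyrosine kinase FRK (also known as GTK, PTK5 or RAK). It replicates in E. coli from a ColE1/pBR322-type origin accompanied by the pBR322 bom region, and is selected with ampicillin through the β-lactamase gene and its native promoter. The catalogue lists it as low copy. The rop gene is annotated only as two fragments interrupted by an f1 phage origin, which in principle allows single-stranded DNA production with helper phage.

The expression cassette is driven by the hybrid tac promoter followed by a lac operator. The plasmid also carries lacI under the lacIq promoter, so transcription is repressed until it is induced with IPTG. The open reading frame begins with a 6xHis tag followed by Schistosoma japonicum glutathione S-transferase. The FRK fragment sits downstream of GST, recorded as a 248 bp insert cloned between SfiI and NotI sites, of which about 200 bp is annotated as FRK coding sequence. The product is thus a His-GST–SH3 fusion that can be purified by either affinity handle.

An fd terminator lies immediately after the insert. Beyond it are fragments of M13 gene III and of the tetracycline resistance gene, which look like remnants of a phagemid ancestor. The record does not describe any function for them in this construct. According to the record, the plasmid belongs to a set of constructs made for a family-wide analysis of the binding specificities of human SH3 domains.
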