Addgene plasmid #91549: pHH0103_FRK-1/1
Purpose: Protein expression and purification of human SH3 domain construct FRK-1/1
Depositing lab: Sachdev Sidhu. Depositing organization: University of Toronto. Publication: Comprehensive Analysis of the Human SH3 Domain Family Reveals a Wide Variety of Non-canonical Specificities. Teyra J, Huang H, Jain S, Guan X, Dong A, Liu Y, Tempel W, Min J, Tong Y, Kim PM, Bader GD, Sidhu SS. Structure. 2017 Oct 3;25(10):1598-1610.e3. doi: 10.1016/j.str.2017.07.017. Epub 2017 Sep 7. PubMed 28890361.
Backbone
  Vector backbone: pHH0103
  Vector type: Bacterial Expression
Growth in bacteria
  Bacterial resistance: Ampicillin, 100 μg/mL
  Growth temperature: 37°C
  Growth strain: DH5alpha
  Copy number: Low Copy
Gene/Insert
  Gene/Insert name: FRK-1/1
  Species: H. sapiens (human)
  Insert size (bp): 248
  Entrez Gene: FRK (a.k.a. GTK, PTK5, RAK)
  Cloning method: Restriction Enzyme; 5′ cloning site Sfi1 (unknown if destroyed); 3′ cloning site Not1 (unknown if destroyed)
Terms and licenses: Academic/Nonprofit Terms; Industry Terms: Not Available to Industry
How to cite: pHH0103_FRK-1/1 was a gift from Sachdev Sidhu (Addgene plasmid # 91549 ; http://n2t.net/addgene:91549 ; RRID:Addgene_91549)
