>Addgene plasmid #91549 | pHH0103_FRK-1/1 | depositor partial sequence | sequence record 176037 | insert sequence
GGTACCGAATTCGGATCCGCGCGCTGCATTACTTTGTCGCCCTGTTTGATTATCAAGCACGTACCGCCGA
AGATTTGTCTTTTCGTGCCGGTGATAAACTGCAAGTTCTGGATACCCTGCATGAAGGCTGGTGGTTTGCA
CGTCATCTGGAAAAACGTCGTGATGGTTCCTCTCAACAGCTGCAAGGTTACATTCCATCCAACTATGTCG
CAGAAGATCGTGCGGCCGCTAGCTAAGTCGACGAGCTC
